>Addgene plasmid #120321 | pAT28-proD/SaEGFP | addgene full sequence | sequence record 232203 | Addgene NGS Result
GCAAACCGCCTCTCCCCGCGCGTTGGCCGATTCATTAATGCAGCTGGCACGACAGGTTTCCCGACTGGAA
AGCGGGCAGTGAGCGCAACGCAATTAATGTGAGTTAGCTCACTCATTAGGCACCCCAGGCTTTACACTTT
ATGCTTCCGGCTCGTATGTTGTGTGGAATTGTGAGCGGATAACAATTTCACACAGGAAACAGCTATGACA
TGATTACGAATTCCACAGCTAACACCACGTCGTCCCTATCTGCTGCCCTAGGTCTATGAGTGGTTGCTGG
ATAACTTTACGGGCATGCATAAGGCTCGTATAATATATTCAGGGAGACCACAACGGTTTCCCTCTACAAA
TAATTTTGTTTAACTTTGAATTCCAGGAGGACTCTATGGTTAGTAAAGGAGAAGAATTATTTACAGGTGT
AGTTCCAATATTAGTTGAATTAGATGGTGACGTTAATGGTCACAAATTTTCAGTTTCAGGTGAAGGTGAA
GGTGATGCGACTTATGGAAAACTAACATTAAAGTTTATTTGTACAACTGGAAAATTACCTGTACCGTGGC
CGACATTAGTGACTACACTTACATATGGTGTGCAATGCTTCTCACGTTATCCAGATCATATGAAGCAACA
TGATTTTTTTAAATCTGCAATGCCTGAGGGATATGTTCAAGAAAGAACTATCTTTTTTAAAGATGATGGA
AATTATAAAACTCGTGCGGAGGTTAAGTTCGAAGGTGACACGTTAGTAAATCGTATCGAATTAAAAGGTA
TTGATTTCAAAGAAGACGGCAATATTTTAGGTCACAAATTAGAATACAATTATAATTCACACAATGTTTA
TATTATGGCAGACAAACAAAAAAACGGTATTAAGGTGAATTTTAAAATACGTCATAATATCGAAGATGGT
TCTGTGCAACTAGCAGATCATTATCAACAGAATACTCCAATTGGTGATGGTCCAGTGTTATTACCTGACA
ATCATTATTTAAGTACTCAGTCAGCATTAAGTAAAGACCCAAATGAGAAGCGTGATCACATGGTTTTATT
AGAATTTGTTACAGCAGCAGGTATTACTCTTGGTATGGATGAATTATATAAATAAGTCGACCTGCAGGCA
TGCAAGCTTGGCACTGGCCGTCGTTTTACAACGTCGTGACTGGGAAAACCCTGGCGTTACCCAACTTAAT
CGCCTTGCAGCACATCCCCCTTTCGCCAGCTGGCGTAATAGCGAAGAGGCCCGCACCGATCGCCCTTCCC
AACAGTTGCGCAGCCTGAATGGCGAATGGCGCCTGATGCGGTATTTTCTCCTTACGCATCTGTGCGGTAT
TTCACACCGCATAGGGGATCGGTCTTGCCTTGCTCGTCGGTGATGTACTTCACCAGCTCCGCGAAGTCGC
TCTTCTTGATGGAGCGCATGGGGACGTGCTTGGCAATCACGCGCACCCCCCGGCCGTTTTAGCGGCTAAA
AAAGTCATGGCTCTGCCCTCGGGCGGACCACGCCCATCATGACCTTGCCAAGCTCGTCCTGCTTCTCTTC
GATCTTCGCCAGCAGGGCGAGGATCGTGGCATCACCGAACCGCGCCGTGCGCGGGTCGTCGGTGAGCCAG
AGTTTCAGCAGGCCGCCCAGGCGGCCCAGGTCGCCATTGATGCGGGCCAGCTCGCGGACGTGCTCATAGT
CCACGACGCCCGTGATTTTGTAGCCCTGGCCGACGGCCAGCAGGTAGGCCGACAGGCTCATGCCGGCCGC
CGCCGCCTTTTCCTCAATCGCTCTTCGTTCGTCTGGAAGGCAGTACACCTTGATAGGTGGGCTGCCCTTC
CTGGTTGGCTTGGTTTCATCAGCCATCCGCTTGCCCTCATCTGTTACGCCGGCGGTAGCCGGCCAGCCTC
GCAGAGCAGGATTCCCGTTGAGCACCGCCAGGTGCGAATAAGGGACAGTGAAGAAGGAACACCCGCTCGC
GGGTGGGCCTACTTCACCTATCCTGCCCGGCTGACGCCGTTGGATACACCAAGGAAAGTCTACACGAACC
CTTTGGCAAAATCCTGTATATCGTGCGAAAAAGGATGGATATACCGAAAAAATCGCTATAATGACCCCGA
AGCAGGGTTATGCAGCGGAAAAGATCCGGGGGATCGATCCTCTAGCTAGAGGATCGATCTGTATAATAAA
GAATAATTATTAATCTGTAGACAAATTGTGAAAGGATGTACTTAAACGCTAACGGTCAGCTTTATTGAAC
AGTAATTTAAGTATATGTCCAATCTAGGGTAAGTAAATTGAGTATCAATATAAACTTTATATGAACATAA
TCAACGAGGTGAAATCATGAGCAATTTGATTAACGGAAAAATACCAAATCAAGCGATTCAAACATTAAAA
ATCGTAAAAGATTTATTTGGAAGTTCAATAGTTGGAGTATATCTATTTGGTTCAGCAGTAAATGGTGGTT
TACGCATTAACAGCGATGTAGATGTTCTAGTCGTCGTGAATCATAGTTTACCTCAATTAACTCGAAAAAA
ACTAACAGAAAGACTAATGACTATATCAGGAAAGATTGGAAATACGGATTCTGTTAGACCACTTGAAGTT
ACGGTTATAAATAGGAGTGAAGTTGTCCCTTGGCAATATCCTCCAAAAAGAGAATTTATATACGGTGAGT
GGCTCAGGGGTGAATTTGAGAATGGACAAATTCAGGAACCAAGCTATGATCCTGATTTGGCTATTGTTTT
AGCACAAGCAAGAAAGAATAGTATTTCTCTATTTGGTCCTGATTCTTCAAGTATACTTGTCTCCGTACCT
TTGACAGATATTCGAAGAGCAATTAAGGATTCTTTGCCAGAACTAATTGAGGGGATAAAAGGTGATGAGC
GTAATGTAATTTTAACCCTAGCTCGAATGTGGCAAACAGTGACTACTGGTGAAATTACCTCGAAAGATGT
CGCTGCAGAATGGGCTATACCTCTTTTACCTAAAGAGCATGTAACTTTACTGGATATAGCTAGAAAAGGC
TATCGGGGAGAGTGTGATGATAAGTGGGAAGGACTATATTCAAAGGTGAAAGCACTCGTTAAGTATATGA
AAAATTCTATAGAAACTTCTCTCAATTAGGCTAATTTTATTGCAATAACAGGTGCTTACTTTTAAAACTA
CTGATTTATTGATAAATATTGAACAATTTTTGGGAAGAATAAAGCGTCCTCTTGTGAAATTAGAGAACGC
TTTATTACTTTAATTTAGTGAAACAATTTGTAACTATTGAAAATAGAAAGAAATTGTTCCTTCGATAGTT
TATTAATATTAGTGACATTTCTTCAAAGCCTGTCGGAATTGGTTTTTAGTGAAAAGAACACGATATTCAC
GGTTTACCCACTTATAAACAAAAGATCGGATCGATCCCCAAATCAAAAGAAAAATTCTCCCAAGAATTAG
AAATGAGTAGATCAAATTATTCACGAATAGAATCAGGAAAATCAGATCCAACCATAAAAACACTAGAACA
AATTGCAAAGTTAACTAACTCAACGCTAGTAGTGGATTTAATCCCAAATGAGCCAACAGAACCAGAACCA
GAAACAGAATCAGAACAAGTAACATTGGATTTAGAAATGGAAGAAGAAAAAAGCAATGACTTCGTGTGAA
TAATGCACGAAATCGTTGCTTATTTTTTTTAAAAGCGGTATACTAGATATAACGAAACAACGAACTGAAT
AGAAACGAAAAAAGAGCCATGACACATTTATAAAATGTTTGACGACATTTTATAAATGCATAGCCCGATA
AGATTGCCAAACCAACGCTTATCAGTTAGTCAGATGAACTCTTCCCTCGTAAGAAGTTATTTAATTAACT
TTGTTTGAAGACGGTATATAACCGTACTATCATTATATAGGGAAATCAGAGAGTTTTCAAGTATCTAAGC
TACTGAATTTAAGAATTGTTAAGCAATCAATCGGAAATCGTTTGATTGCTTTTTTTGTATTCATTTATAG
AAGGTGGAGTTTGTATGAATCATGATGAATGTAAAACTTATATAAAAAATAGTTTATTGGAGATAAGAAA
ATTAGCAAATATCTATACACTAGAAACGTTTAAGAAAGAGTTAGAAAAGAGAAATATCTACTTAGAAACA
AAATCAGATAAGTATTTTTCTTCGGAGGGGGAAGATTATATATATAAGTTAATAGAAAATAACAAAATAA
TTTATTCGATTAGTGGAAAAAAATTGACTTATAAAGGAAAAAAATCTTTTTCAAAACATGCAATATTGAA
ACAGTTGAATGAAAAAGCAAACCAAGTTAATTAAACAACCTATTTTATAGGATTTATAGGAAAGGAGAAC
AGCTGAATGAATATCCCTTTTGTTGTAGAAACTGTGCTTCATGACGGCTTGTTAAAGTACAAATTTAAAA
ATAGTAAAATTCGCTCAATCACTACCAAGCCAGGTAAAAGCAAAGGGGCTATTTTTGCGTATCGCTCAAA
ATCAAGCATGATTGGCGGTCGTGGTGTTGTTCTGACTTCCGAGGAAGCGATTCAAGAAAATCAAGATACA
TTTACACATTGGACACCCAACGTTTATCGTTATGGAACGTATGCAGACGAAAACCGTTCATACACGAAAG
GACATTCTGAAAACAATTTAAGACAAATCAATACCTTCTTTATTGATTTTGATATTCACACGGCAAAAGA
AACTATTTCAGCAAGCGATATTTTAACAACCGCTATTGATTTAGGTTTTATGCCTACTATGATTATCAAA
TCTGATAAAGGTTATCAAGCATATTTTGTTTTAGAAACGCCAGTCTATGTGACTTCAAAATCAGAATTTA
AATCTGTCAAAGCAGCCAAAATAATTTCGCAAAATATCCGAGAATATTTTGGAAAGTCTTTGCCAGTTGA
TCTAACGTGTAATCATTTTGGTATTGCTCGCATACCAAGAACGGACAATGTAGAATTTTTTGATCCTAAT
TACCGTTATTCTTTCAAAGAATGGCAAGATTGGTCTTTCAAACAAACAGATAATAAGGGCTTTACTCGTT
CAAGTCTAACGGTTTTAAGCGGTACAGAAGGCAAAAAACAAGTAGATGAACCCTGGTTTAATCTCTTATT
GCACGAAACGAAATTTTCAGGAGAAAAGGGTTTAATAGGGCGTAATAACGTCATGTTTACCCTCTCTTTA
GCCTACTTTAGTTCAGGCTATTCAATCGAAACGTGCGAATATAATATGTTTGAGTTTAATAATCGATTAG
ATCAACCCTTAGAAGAAAAAGAAGTAATCAAAATTGTTAGAAGTGCCTATTCAGAAAACTATCAAGGGGC
TAATAGGGAATACATTACCATTCTTTGCAAAGCTTGGGTATCAAGTGATTTAACCAGTAAAGATTTATTT
GTCCGTCAAGGGTGGTTTAAATTCAAGAAAAAAAGAAGCGAACGTCAACGTGTTCATTTGTCAGAATGGA
AAGAAGATTTAATGGCTTATATTAGCGAAAAAAGCGATGTATACAAGCCTTATTTAGTGACGACCAAAAA
AGAGATTAGAGAAGTGCTAGGCATTCCTGAACGGACATTAGATAAATTGCTGAAGGTACTGAAGGCGAAT
CAGGAAATTTTCTTTAAGATTAAACCAGGAAGAAATGGTGGCATTCAACTTGCTAGTGTTAAATCATTGT
TGCTATCGATCATTAAAGTAAAAAAAGAAGAAAAAGAAAGCTATATAAAGGCGCTGACAAATTCTTTTGA
CTTAGAGCATACATTCATTCAAGAGACTTTAAACAAGCTAGCAGAACGCCCTAAAACGGACACACAACTC
GATTTGTTTAGCTATGATACAGGCTGAAAATAAAACCCGCACTATGCCATTACATTTATATCTATGATAC
GTGTTTGTTTTTTCTTTGCTGTTTAGCGAATGATTAGCAGAAATATACAGAGTAAGATTTTAATTAATTA
TTAGGGGGAGAAGGAGAGAGTAGCCCGAAAACTTTTAGTTGGCTTGGACTGAACGAAGTGAGGGAAAGGC
TACTAAAACGTCGAGGGGCAGTGAGAGCGAAGCGAACACTTGATTTTTTAATTTTCTATCTTTTATAGGT
CATTAGAGTATACTTATTTGTCCTATAAACTATTTAGCAGCATAATAGATTTATTGAATAGGTCATTTAA
GTTGAGCATATTAGAGGAGGAAAATCTTGGAGAAATATTTGAAGAACCCGATTACATGGATTGGATTAGT
TCTTGTGGTTACGTGGTTTTTAACTAAAAGTAGTGAATTTTTGATTTTTGGTGTGTGTGTCTTGTTGTTA
GTATTTGCTAGTCAAAGTGATTAAATAGAATTGACCACTTCTGCGCTCGGCCCTTCCGGCTGGCTGGTTT
ATTGCTGATAAATCTGGAGCCGGTGAGCGTGGGTCTCGCGGTATCATTGCAGCACTGGGGCCAGATGGTA
AGCCCTCCCGTATCGTAGTTATCTACACGACGGGGAGTCAGGCAACTATGGATGAACGAAATAGACAGAT
CGCTGAGATAGGTGCCTCACTGATTAAGCATTGGTAACTGTCAGACCAAGTTTACTCATATATACTTTAG
ATTGATTTAAAACTTCATTTTTAATTTAAAAGGATCTAGGTGAAGATCCTTTTTGATAATCTCATGACCA
AAATCCCTTAACGTGAGTTTTCGTTCCACTGAGCGTCAGACCCCGTAGAAAAGATCAAAGGATCTTCTTG
AGATCCTTTTTTTCTGCGCGTAATCTGCTGCTTGCAAACAAAAAAACCACCGCTACCAGCGGTGGTTTGT
TTGCCGGATCAAGAGCTACCAACTCTTTTTCCGAAGGTAACTGGCTTCAGCAGAGCGCAGATACCAAATA
CTGTTCTTCTAGTGTAGCCGTAGTTAGGCCACCACTTCAAGAACTCTGTAGCACCGCCTACATACCTCGC
TCTGCTAATCCTGTTACCAGTGGCTGCTGCCAGTGGCGATAAGTCGTGTCTTACCGGGTTGGACTCAAGA
CGATAGTTACCGGATAAGGCGCAGCGGTCGGGCTGAACGGGGGGTTCGTGCACACAGCCCAGCTTGGAGC
GAACGACCTACACCGAACTGAGATACCTACAGCGTGAGCTATGAGAAAGCGCCACGCTTCCCGAAGGGAG
AAAGGCGGACAGGTATCCGGTAAGCGGCAGGGTCGGAACAGGAGAGCGCACGAGGGAGCTTCCAGGGGGA
AACGCCTGGTATCTTTATAGTCCTGTCGGGTTTCGCCACCTCTGACTTGAGCGTCGATTTTTGTGATGCT
CGTCAGGGGGGCGGAGCCTATGGAAAAACGCCAGCAACGCGGCCTTTTTACGGTTCCTGGCCTTTTGCTG
GCCTTTTGCTCACATGTTCTTTCCTGCGTTATCCCCTGATTCTGTGGATAACCGTATTACCGCCTTTGAG
TGAGCTGATACCGCTCGCCGCAGCCGAACGACCGAGCGCAGCGAGTCAGTGAGCGAGGAAGCGGAAGAGC
GCCCAATAC
Features (pLannotate 1.2.2; 18 found; start..end, strand, type, name):
     95..116     +  protein_bind   CAP binding site: CAP binding activates transcription in the presence of cAMP. E. coli catabolite activator protein
    131..161     +  promoter       lac promoter: promoter for the E. coli lac operon
    169..185     +  protein_bind   lac operator: The lac repressor binds to the lac operator to inhibit transcription in E. coli. This inhibition can be relieved by adding lactose or isopropyl-β-D-thiogalactopyranoside (IPTG). lac repressor encoded by lacI
    386..1102    +  CDS            EGFP: EGFP is a basic (constitutively fluorescent) green fluorescent protein published in 1996, derived from Aequorea victoria. It is reported to be a rapidly-maturing weak dimer with moderate acid sensitivity.
   1105..1129    +  misc_feature   MCS (fragment): pUC18/19 multiple cloning site
   1132..1286    +  CDS            lacZα (fragment): LacZα fragment of β-galactosidase; lacZ fragment
   1292..1343    -  misc_feature   bom (fragment): basis of mobility region from pBR322
   1342..1437    -  CDS            traI (fragment): TRAI6_ECOLX - Experimental evidence at protein level: Swiss-Prot protein existence level 1. The initiation process of transfer DNA synthesis requires the interaction of at least three plasmid-specific components (TraH, I, and J) at the transfer origin resulting in the assembly of a specialised nucleoprotein complex - the relaxosome. Site- and strand-specific cleavage at the transfer origin is dependent on TraI and TraJ. From Escherichia coli.
   1475..1846    -  CDS            traJ: oriT-recognizing protein; traJ
   1879..1988    -  oriT           oriT: incP origin of transfer
   2327..3106    +  CDS            ant1: S9AD_STAAN - Also known as spc1. Experimental evidence at protein level: Swiss-Prot protein existence level 1. Mediates bacterial resistance to the antibiotic spectinomycin but not streptomycin. From Staphylococcus aureus (strain N315).
   3238..3309    -  CDS            ermA1 (fragment): ERMA_STAAN - Experimental evidence at protein level: Swiss-Prot protein existence level 1. This protein produces a dimethylation of the adenine residue at position 2085 in 23S rRNA, resulting in reduced affinity between ribosomes and macrolide-lincosamide-streptogramin B antibiotics. From Staphylococcus aureus (strain N315).
   3311..3388    -  CDS            ermA1 (fragment): ERMA_STAAN - Experimental evidence at protein level: Swiss-Prot protein existence level 1. This protein produces a dimethylation of the adenine residue at position 2085 in 23S rRNA, resulting in reduced affinity between ribosomes and macrolide-lincosamide-streptogramin B antibiotics. From Staphylococcus aureus (strain N315).
   3400..3636    +  CDS            copR (fragment): COPR_STRAG - Protein predicted: Swiss-Prot protein existence level 4. Involved in copy control of plasmid pIP501. From Streptococcus agalactiae.
   4347..5834    +  CDS            repS: REPS_STRPY - Protein predicted: Swiss-Prot protein existence level 4. Essential for replication. From Streptococcus pyogenes.
   6333..6546    +  CDS            bla(M) (fragment): β-lactamase lacking the signal sequence; bla(M); allows cytosolic expression of β-lactamase
   6718..7306    +  rep_origin     ori: high-copy-number ColE1/pMB1/pBR322/pUC origin of replication
   7489..82      +  CDS            lacI (fragment) (across the origin): lac repressor; lacI; The lac repressor binds to the lac operator to inhibit transcription in E. coli. This inhibition can be relieved by adding lactose or isopropyl-β-D-thiogalactopyranoside (IPTG).
