[The description below was written by a language model from this plasmid's Addgene catalogue record and pLannotate feature annotations shown in this document.]
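Description:
pAT28-proD/SaEGFP is a bacterial expression plasmid built on the pAT28 backbone and intended for fluorescent labeling of bacteria with eGFP. The roughly 7.5 kb sequence record shows a shuttle-type architecture. A high-copy ColE1/pUC-type origin supports propagation in E. coli. A repS replication gene and a copR copy-control fragment, both related to streptococcal plasmid replicons, would be expected to allow maintenance in Gram-positive hosts. Selection relies on spectinomycin through a staphylococcal-type spectinomycin adenylyltransferase gene (ant1/spc). The short ermA, bla and lacI fragments in the annotation are truncated remnants and not functional markers. An incP origin of transfer (oriT), together with traJ and a traI fragment, indicates that the plasmid can be mobilized by conjugation when the remaining transfer functions are supplied in trans.

The payload is a synthetic eGFP coding sequence codon-optimized for Staphylococcus aureus, cloned between EcoRI and SalI into the pUC-style polylinker, where it interrupts the lacZα region. According to the catalogue entry, expression is driven by the proD promoter, generally known as an insulated constitutive synthetic promoter. This element is not annotated in the feature table, but it presumably lies in the unannotated stretch between the lac operator and the EGFP open reading frame. The backbone's lac promoter, operator and CAP site also sit upstream in the same orientation. The record supports use as a constitutive green fluorescent marker for tracking bacteria, and the associated publication concerns intracellular replication of bacterial pathogens during coinfection.
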