Addgene plasmid #120321: pAT28-proD/SaEGFP
Purpose: Bacterial eGFP labeling
Depositing lab: James Kirby. Depositing organization: Beth Israel Deaconess Medical Center. Publication: Promotion and Rescue of Intracellular Brucella neotomae Replication during Coinfection with Legionella pneumophila. Kang YS, Kirby JE. Infect Immun. 2017 Apr 21;85(5). pii: e00991-16. doi: 10.1128/IAI.00991-16. Print 2017 May. PubMed 28264909.
Backbone
  Vector backbone: pAT28
  Backbone manufacturer: Patrick Trieu-Cuot
  Vector type: Bacterial Expression
Growth in bacteria
  Bacterial resistance: Spectinomycin, 50 μg/mL
  Growth temperature: 37°C
  Growth strain: NEB 5-alpha
  Copy number: High Copy
Gene/Insert
  Gene/Insert name: eGFP with Staphylococcus aureus codon optimization
  Species: Synthetic
  Promoter: proD
  Cloning method: Restriction Enzyme; 5′ cloning site EcoRI (unknown if destroyed); 3′ cloning site SalI (unknown if destroyed)
Terms and licenses: Academic/Nonprofit Terms; Industry Terms: Not Available to Industry
How to cite: pAT28-proD/SaEGFP was a gift from James Kirby (Addgene plasmid # 120321 ; http://n2t.net/addgene:120321 ; RRID:Addgene_120321)
